Addgene plasmid #226380: pcDNA3.1(-).TagRFP.T-2A-Tau2N4R-WPRE
Depositing lab: Bradley Hyman. Publication: Alzheimer disease-associated tau post-translational modification mimics impact tau propagation and uptake. Dickson JR, Sobolewski RGR, Fernandes AR, Cooper JM, Fan Z, Chung M, Donahue C, Oakley DH, Strickland DK, Hyman BT. J Neuropathol Exp Neurol. 2025 Jun 1;84(6):459-470. doi: 10.1093/jnen/nlaf007. PubMed 39984820.
Backbone
  Vector backbone: pcDNA3.1(-)
  Backbone size w/o insert (bp): 5427
  Vector type: Mammalian Expression
Growth in bacteria
  Bacterial resistance: Ampicillin, 100 μg/mL
  Growth temperature: 37°C
  Growth strain: DH5alpha
  Copy number: High Copy
Gene/Insert
  Gene/Insert name: Tau2N4R
  Species: H. sapiens (human); synthetic
  Insert size (bp): 2132
  Entrez Gene: MAPT (a.k.a. DDPAC, FTD1, FTDP-17, MAPTL, MSTD, MTBT1, MTBT2, PPND, PPP1R103, TAU, Tau-PHF6, tau-40)
  Tag / fusion protein: TagRFP.T-2A (N terminal on insert)
  Cloning method: Other
How to cite: pcDNA3.1(-).TagRFP.T-2A-Tau2N4R-WPRE was a gift from Bradley Hyman (Addgene plasmid # 226380 ; http://n2t.net/addgene:226380 ; RRID:Addgene_226380)
