[The description below was written by a language model from this plasmid's Addgene catalogue record and pLannotate feature annotations shown in this document.]
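Description:
pcDNA3.1(-).TagRFP.T-2A-Tau2N4R-WPRE is a mammalian expression plasmid of about 8.2 kb built on the pcDNA3.1(-) backbone. It is maintained in E. coli at high copy through a ColE1/pUC-type origin and selected with ampicillin via the β-lactamase gene. The backbone also carries an f1 phage origin and an SV40 early promoter-driven neomycin phosphotransferase cassette with an SV40 polyadenylation signal, which in principle allows G418 selection of stably transfected mammalian cells. Short annotated fragments, such as a piece of ble, lac regulatory elements, a truncated HIV-1 LTR match and a bom remnant, appear to be backbone remnants or incidental annotation matches rather than functional parts.

The expression cassette is driven by the human CMV immediate-early enhancer and promoter, with a T7 promoter just upstream of the insert. A single open reading frame encodes the red fluorescent protein TagRFP-T, followed by a 2A self-cleaving peptide (named in the catalogue entry but not separately annotated in the feature table, presumably lying in the gap between the two coding regions) and then human tau (MAPT) in its 2N4R isoform, the longest form found in the adult brain. Ribosomal skipping at the 2A sequence yields the reporter and tau as separate proteins from one transcript, so red fluorescence marks the cells that produce tau without the fluorophore being fused to it. A WPRE downstream of tau enhances transcript stability and expression, and the bovine growth hormone polyadenylation signal terminates the message.

The associated publication concerns how Alzheimer disease-associated post-translational modification mimics affect tau propagation and uptake. This suggests the construct may be used to distinguish tau-expressing donor cells from recipient cells that take up tau, possibly as the unmodified reference, though the record does not state this.
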