Features (pLannotate 1.2.2; 23 found; start..end, strand, type, name):
     28..80      -  misc_feature   bom (fragment): basis of mobility region from pBR322
    235..614     +  enhancer       CMV enhancer: human cytomegalovirus immediate early enhancer
    615..818     +  promoter       CMV promoter: human cytomegalovirus (CMV) immediate early promoter
    814..847     +  LTR            5' LTR (truncated) (fragment): truncated 5' long terminal repeat (LTR) from HIV-1
    863..881     +  promoter       T7 promoter: promoter for bacteriophage T7 RNA polymerase
    921..973     +  misc_feature   MCS: multiple cloning site
    987..1718    +  CDS            TagRFP-T: TagRFP-T is a basic (constitutively fluorescent) red fluorescent protein published in 2008, derived from Entacmaea quadricolor. It has low acid sensitivity.
   1797..3116    +  CDS            MAPT (sequence partly withheld): TAU_SPECI - Experimental evidence at protein level: Swiss-Prot protein existence level 1. Promotes microtubule assembly and stability, and might be involved in the establishment and maintenance of neuronal polarity. The C-terminus binds axonal microtubules while the N-terminus binds neural plasma membrane components, suggesting that tau functions as a linker protein between both. Axonal polarity is predetermined by tau localization (in the neuronal cell) in the domain of the cell body defined by the centrosome. The short isoforms allow plasticity of the cytoskeleton whereas the longer isoforms
   3136..3724    +  misc_feature   WPRE: woodchuck hepatitis virus posttranscriptional regulatory element
   3823..4047    +  polyA_signal   bGH poly(A) signal: bovine growth hormone polyadenylation signal
   4051..4072    +  promoter       SV40 promoter (fragment): SV40 enhancer and early promoter
   4093..4521    +  rep_origin     f1 ori (sequence partly withheld): f1 bacteriophage origin of replication; arrow indicates direction of (+) strand synthesis
   4535..4864    +  promoter       SV40 promoter: SV40 enhancer and early promoter
   4931..5722    +  CDS            neo: KKA2_KLEPN - Also known as kan, nptII. Experimental evidence at protein level: Swiss-Prot protein existence level 1. Resistance to kanamycin, neomycin, paromomycin, ribostamycin, butirosin and gentamicin B. From Klebsiella pneumoniae.
   5746..5904    +  CDS            ble (fragment): BLE_KLEPN - Experimental evidence at protein level: Swiss-Prot protein existence level 1. Binding protein with a strong affinity to the bleomycin family of antibiotics. Binds to CL990; an antimitotic-antibiotic compound. From Klebsiella pneumoniae.
   5899..6020    +  polyA_signal   SV40 poly(A) signal: SV40 polyadenylation signal
   6093..6109    -  protein_bind   lac operator: The lac repressor binds to the lac operator to inhibit transcription in E. coli. This inhibition can be relieved by adding lactose or isopropyl-β-D-thiogalactopyranoside (IPTG). lac repressor encoded by lacI
   6117..6147    -  promoter       lac promoter: promoter for the E. coli lac operon
   6162..6183    -  protein_bind   CAP binding site: CAP binding activates transcription in the presence of cAMP. E. coli catabolite activator protein
   6196..6288    -  CDS            lacI (fragment): lac repressor; lacI; The lac repressor binds to the lac operator to inhibit transcription in E. coli. This inhibition can be relieved by adding lactose or isopropyl-β-D-thiogalactopyranoside (IPTG).
   6471..7059    -  rep_origin     ori: high-copy-number ColE1/pMB1/pBR322/pUC origin of replication
   7230..8090    -  CDS            AmpR: β-lactamase; bla; confers resistance to ampicillin, carbenicillin, and related antibiotics
   8091..8195    -  promoter       AmpR promoter: bla
>Addgene plasmid #226380 | pcDNA3.1(-).TagRFP.T-2A-Tau2N4R-WPRE | addgene full sequence | sequence record 450730 | Addgene NGS Result
GACGGATCGGGAGATCTCCCGATCCCCTATGGTGCACTCTCAGTACAATCTGCTCTGATGCCGCATAGTT
AAGCCAGTATCTGCTCCCTGCTTGTGTGTTGGAGGTCGCTGAGTAGTGCGCGAGCAAAATTTAAGCTACA
ACAAGGCAAGGCTTGACCGACAATTGCATGAAGAATCTGCTTAGGGTTAGGCGTTTTGCGCTGCTTCGCG
ATGTACGGGCCAGATATACGCGTTGACATTGATTATTGACTAGTTATTAATAGTAATCAATTACGGGGTC
ATTAGTTCATAGCCCATATATGGAGTTCCGCGTTACATAACTTACGGTAAATGGCCCGCCTGGCTGACCG
CCCAACGACCCCCGCCCATTGACGTCAATAATGACGTATGTTCCCATAGTAACGCCAATAGGGACTTTCC
ATTGACGTCAATGGGTGGAGTATTTACGGTAAACTGCCCACTTGGCAGTACATCAAGTGTATCATATGCC
AAGTACGCCCCCTATTGACGTCAATGACGGTAAATGGCCCGCCTGGCATTATGCCCAGTACATGACCTTA
TGGGACTTTCCTACTTGGCAGTACATCTACGTATTAGTCATCGCTATTACCATGGTGATGCGGTTTTGGC
AGTACATCAATGGGCGTGGATAGCGGTTTGACTCACGGGGATTTCCAAGTCTCCACCCCATTGACGTCAA
TGGGAGTTTGTTTTGGCACCAAAATCAACGGGACTTTCCAAAATGTCGTAACAACTCCGCCCCATTGACG
CAAATGGGCGGTAGGCGTGTACGGTGGGAGGTCTATATAAGCAGAGCTCTCTGGCTAACTAGAGAACCCA
CTGCTTACTGGCTTATCGAAATTAATACGACTCACTATAGGGAGACCCAAGCTGGCTAGCGTTTAAACGG
GCCCTCTAGACTCGAGCTCAAGCTTCGAATTCTGCAGTCGACGGTACCGCGGGCCCGGGATCCACCGGTC
GCCACCATGGTGTCTAAGGGCGAAGAGCTGATTAAGGAGAACATGCACATGAAGCTGTACATGGAGGGCA
CCGTGAACAACCACCACTTCAAGTGCACATCCGAGGGCGAAGGCAAGCCCTACGAGGGCACCCAGACCAT
GAGAATCAAGGTGGTCGAGGGCGGCCCTCTCCCCTTCGCCTTCGACATCCTGGCTACCAGCTTCATGTAC
GGCAGCAGAACCTTCATCAACCACACCCAGGGCATCCCCGACTTCTTTAAGCAGTCCTTCCCTGAGGGCT
TCACATGGGAGAGAGTCACCACATACGAAGACGGGGGCGTGCTGACCGCTACCCAGGACACCAGCCTCCA
GGACGGCTGCCTCATCTACAACGTCAAGATCAGAGGGGTGAACTTCCCATCCAACGGCCCTGTGATGCAG
AAGAAAACACTCGGCTGGGAGGCCAACACCGAGATGCTGTACCCCGCTGACGGCGGCCTGGAAGGCAGAA
CCGACATGGCCCTGAAGCTCGTGGGCGGGGGCCACCTGATCTGCAACTTCAAGACCACATACAGATCCAA
GAAACCCGCTAAGAACCTCAAGATGCCCGGCGTCTACTATGTGGACCACAGACTGGAAAGAATCAAGGAG
GCCGACAAAGAGACCTACGTCGAGCAGCACGAGGTGGCTGTGGCCAGATACTGCGACCTCCCTAGCAAAC
TGGGGCACAAACTTAATGGCATGGACGAGCTGTACAAGGGTACCGGCGAGGGCAGAGGAAGTCTGCTAAC
ATGCGGTGACGTCGAGGAGAATCCTGGCCCAACCGGTAAAACTAGTGCTGAGCCCCGCCAGGAGTTCGAA
GTGATGGAAGATCACGCTGGGACGTACGGGTTGGGGGACAGGAAAGATCAGGGGGGCTACACCATGCACC
AAGACCAAGAGGGTGACACGGACGCTGGCCTGAAAGAATCTCCCCTGCAGACCCCCACTGAGGACGGATC
TGAGGAACCGGGCTCTGAAACCTCTGATGCTAAGAGCACTCCAACAGCGGAAGATGTGACAGCACCCTTA
GTGGATGAGGGAGCTCCCGGCAAGCAGGCTGCCGCGCAGCCCCACACGGAGATCCCAGAAGGAACCACAG
CTGAAGAAGCAGGCATTGGAGACACCCCCAGCCTGGAAGACGAAGCTGCTGGTCACGTGACCCAAGCTCG
CATGGTCAGTAAAAGCAAAGACGGGACTGGAAGCGATGACAAAAAAGCCAAGGGGGCTGATGGTAAAACG
AAGATCGCCACACCGCGGGGAGCAGCCCCTCCAGGCCAGAAGGGCCAGGCCAACGCCACCAGGATTCCAG
CAAAAACCCCGCCCGCTCCAAAGACACCACCCAGCTCTGGTGAACCTCCAAAATCAGGGGATCGCAGCGG
CTACAGCAGCCCCGGCTCCCCAGGCACTCCCGGCAGCCGCTCCCGCACCCCGTCCCTTCCAACCCCACCC
ACCCGGGAGCCCAAGAAGGTGGCAGTGGTCCGTACTCCACCCAAGTCGCCGTCTTCCGCCAAGAGCCGCC
TG
[387 nt withheld, positions 2523-2909]
ACCCACAAGCTGACCTTCCGCGAGAACGCCAAAGCCAAGACAGACCACGGGGCGGAGATCGTGTACAAGT
CGCCAGTGGTGTCTGGGGACACGTCTCCACGGCATCTCAGCAATGTCTCCTCCACCGGCAGCATCGACAT
GGTAGACTCGCCCCAGCTCGCCACGCTAGCTGACGAGGTGTCTGCCTCCCTGGCCAAGCAGGGTTTGTAG
GGATCCGATTATCGATAATCAACCTCTGGATTACAAAATTTGTGAAAGATTGACTGGTATTCTTAACTAT
GTTGCTCCTTTTACGCTATGTGGATACGCTGCTTTAATGCCTTTGTATCATGCTATTGCTTCCCGTATGG
CTTTCATTTTCTCCTCCTTGTATAAATCCTGGTTGCTGTCTCTTTATGAGGAGTTGTGGCCCGTTGTCAG
GCAACGTGGCGTGGTGTGCACTGTGTTTGCTGACGCAACCCCCACTGGTTGGGGCATTGCCACCACCTGT
CAGCTCCTTTCCGGGACTTTCGCTTTCCCCCTCCCTATTGCCACGGCGGAACTCATCGCCGCCTGCCTTG
CCCGCTGCTGGACAGGGGCTCGGCTGTTGGGCACTGACAATTCCGTGGTGTTGTCGGGGAAATCATCGTC
CTTTCCTTGGCTGCTCGCCTGTGTTGCCACCTGGATTCTGCGCGGGACGCCCTTCTGCTACGTCCCTTCG
GCCCTCAATCCAGCGGACCTTCCTTCCCGCGGCCTGCTGCCGGCTCTGCGGCCTCTTCCGCGTCTTCGCC
TTCGCCCTCAGACGAGTCGGATCTCCCTTTGGGCCGCCTCCCCGCATCGATACCGTCGACGATATCTGCA
GAATTCCACCACACTGGACTAGTGGATCCGAGCTCGGTACCAAGCTTAAGTTTAAACCGCTGATCAGCCT
CGACTGTGCCTTCTAGTTGCCAGCCATCTGTTGTTTGCCCCTCCCCCGTGCCTTCCTTGACCCTGGAAGG
TGCCACTCCCACTGTCCTTTCCTAATAAAATGAGGAAATTGCATCGCATTGTCTGAGTAGGTGTCATTCT
ATTCTGGGGGGTGGGGTGGGGCAGGACAGCAAGGGGGAGGATTGGGAAGACAATAGCAGGCATGCTGGGG
ATGCGGTGGGCTCTATGGCTTCTGAGGCGGAAAGAACCAGCTGGGGCTCTAGGGGGTATCCCC
[124 nt withheld, positions 4093-4216]
C
[91 nt withheld, positions 4218-4308]
A
[49 nt withheld, positions 4310-4358]
CCTTTGACGTTGGAGTCCACGTTCTTT
[37 nt withheld, positions 4386-4422]
ACCCTATCTCGGTCTATTCTTTTGATTTATAAGGGATTTTGCCGATTTCGGCCTATTGGTTAAAAAATGA
GCTGATTTAACAAAAATTTAACGCGAATTAATTCTGTGGAATGTGTGTCAGTTAGGGTGTGGAAAGTCCC
CAGGCTCCCCAGCAGGCAGAAGTATGCAAAGCATGCATCTCAATTAGTCAGCAACCAGGTGTGGAAAGTC
CCCAGGCTCCCCAGCAGGCAGAAGTATGCAAAGCATGCATCTCAATTAGTCAGCAACCATAGTCCCGCCC
CTAACTCCGCCCATCCCGCCCCTAACTCCGCCCAGTTCCGCCCATTCTCCGCCCCATGGCTGACTAATTT
TTTTTATTTATGCAGAGGCCGAGGCCGCCTCTGCCTCTGAGCTATTCCAGAAGTAGTGAGGAGGCTTTTT
TGGAGGCCTAGGCTTTTGCAAAAAGCTCCCGGGAGCTTGTATATCCATTTTCGGATCTGATCAAGAGACA
GGATGAGGATCGTTTCGCATGATTGAACAAGATGGATTGCACGCAGGTTCTCCGGCCGCTTGGGTGGAGA
GGCTATTCGGCTATGACTGGGCACAACAGACAATCGGCTGCTCTGATGCCGCCGTGTTCCGGCTGTCAGC
GCAGGGGCGCCCGGTTCTTTTTGTCAAGACCGACCTGTCCGGTGCCCTGAATGAACTGCAGGACGAGGCA
GCGCGGCTATCGTGGCTGGCCACGACGGGCGTTCCTTGCGCAGCTGTGCTCGACGTTGTCACTGAAGCGG
GAAGGGACTGGCTGCTATTGGGCGAAGTGCCGGGGCAGGATCTCCTGTCATCTCACCTTGCTCCTGCCGA
GAAAGTATCCATCATGGCTGATGCAATGCGGCGGCTGCATACGCTTGATCCGGCTACCTGCCCATTCGAC
CACCAAGCGAAACATCGCATCGAGCGAGCACGTACTCGGATGGAAGCCGGTCTTGTCGATCAGGATGATC
TGGACGAAGAGCATCAGGGGCTCGCGCCAGCCGAACTGTTCGCCAGGCTCAAGGCGCGCATGCCCGACGG
CGAGGATCTCGTCGTGACCCATGGCGATGCCTGCTTGCCGAATATCATGGTGGAAAATGGCCGCTTTTCT
GGATTCATCGACTGTGGCCGGCTGGGTGTGGCGGACCGCTATCAGGACATAGCGTTGGCTACCCGTGATA
TTGCTGAAGAGCTTGGCGGCGAATGGGCTGACCGCTTCCTCGTGCTTTACGGTATCGCCGCTCCCGATTC
GCAGCGCATCGCCTTCTATCGCCTTCTTGACGAGTTCTTCTGAGCGGGACTCTGGGGTTCGAAATGACCG
ACCAAGCGACGCCCAACCTGCCATCACGAGATTTCGATTCCACCGCCGCCTTCTATGAAAGGTTGGGCTT
CGGAATCGTTTTCCGGGACGCCGGCTGGATGATCCTCCAGCGCGGGGATCTCATGCTGGAGTTCTTCGCC
CACCCCAACTTGTTTATTGCAGCTTATAATGGTTACAAATAAAGCAATAGCATCACAAATTTCACAAATA
AAGCATTTTTTTCACTGCATTCTAGTTGTGGTTTGTCCAAACTCATCAATGTATCTTATCATGTCTGTAT
ACCGTCGACCTCTAGCTAGAGCTTGGCGTAATCATGGTCATAGCTGTTTCCTGTGTGAAATTGTTATCCG
CTCACAATTCCACACAACATACGAGCCGGAAGCATAAAGTGTAAAGCCTGGGGTGCCTAATGAGTGAGCT
AACTCACATTAATTGCGTTGCGCTCACTGCCCGCTTTCCAGTCGGGAAACCTGTCGTGCCAGCTGCATTA
ATGAATCGGCCAACGCGCGGGGAGAGGCGGTTTGCGTATTGGGCGCTCTTCCGCTTCCTCGCTCACTGAC
TCGCTGCGCTCGGTCGTTCGGCTGCGGCGAGCGGTATCAGCTCACTCAAAGGCGGTAATACGGTTATCCA
CAGAATCAGGGGATAACGCAGGAAAGAACATGTGAGCAAAAGGCCAGCAAAAGGCCAGGAACCGTAAAAA
GGCCGCGTTGCTGGCGTTTTTCCATAGGCTCCGCCCCCCTGACGAGCATCACAAAAATCGACGCTCAAGT
CAGAGGTGGCGAAACCCGACAGGACTATAAAGATACCAGGCGTTTCCCCCTGGAAGCTCCCTCGTGCGCT
CTCCTGTTCCGACCCTGCCGCTTACCGGATACCTGTCCGCCTTTCTCCCTTCGGGAAGCGTGGCGCTTTC
TCATAGCTCACGCTGTAGGTATCTCAGTTCGGTGTAGGTCGTTCGCTCCAAGCTGGGCTGTGTGCACGAA
CCCCCCGTTCAGCCCGACCGCTGCGCCTTATCCGGTAACTATCGTCTTGAGTCCAACCCGGTAAGACACG
ACTTATCGCCACTGGCAGCAGCCACTGGTAACAGGATTAGCAGAGCGAGGTATGTAGGCGGTGCTACAGA
GTTCTTGAAGTGGTGGCCTAACTACGGCTACACTAGAAGAACAGTATTTGGTATCTGCGCTCTGCTGAAG
CCAGTTACCTTCGGAAAAAGAGTTGGTAGCTCTTGATCCGGCAAACAAACCACCGCTGGTAGCGGTGGTT
TTTTTGTTTGCAAGCAGCAGATTACGCGCAGAAAAAAAGGATCTCAAGAAGATCCTTTGATCTTTTCTAC
GGGGTCTGACGCTCAGTGGAACGAAAACTCACGTTAAGGGATTTTGGTCATGAGATTATCAAAAAGGATC
TTCACCTAGATCCTTTTAAATTAAAAATGAAGTTTTAAATCAATCTAAAGTATATATGAGTAAACTTGGT
CTGACAGTTACCAATGCTTAATCAGTGAGGCACCTATCTCAGCGATCTGTCTATTTCGTTCATCCATAGT
TGCCTGACTCCCCGTCGTGTAGATAACTACGATACGGGAGGGCTTACCATCTGGCCCCAGTGCTGCAATG
ATACCGCGAGACCCACGCTCACCGGCTCCAGATTTATCAGCAATAAACCAGCCAGCCGGAAGGGCCGAGC
GCAGAAGTGGTCCTGCAACTTTATCCGCCTCCATCCAGTCTATTAATTGTTGCCGGGAAGCTAGAGTAAG
TAGTTCGCCAGTTAATAGTTTGCGCAACGTTGTTGCCATTGCTACAGGCATCGTGGTGTCACGCTCGTCG
TTTGGTATGGCTTCATTCAGCTCCGGTTCCCAACGATCAAGGCGAGTTACATGATCCCCCATGTTGTGCA
AAAAAGCGGTTAGCTCCTTCGGTCCTCCGATCGTTGTCAGAAGTAAGTTGGCCGCAGTGTTATCACTCAT
GGTTATGGCAGCACTGCATAATTCTCTTACTGTCATGCCATCCGTAAGATGCTTTTCTGTGACTGGTGAG
TACTCAACCAAGTCATTCTGAGAATAGTGTATGCGGCGACCGAGTTGCTCTTGCCCGGCGTCAATACGGG
ATAATACCGCGCCACATAGCAGAACTTTAAAAGTGCTCATCATTGGAAAACGTTCTTCGGGGCGAAAACT
CTCAAGGATCTTACCGCTGTTGAGATCCAGTTCGATGTAACCCACTCGTGCACCCAACTGATCTTCAGCA
TCTTTTACTTTCACCAGCGTTTCTGGGTGAGCAAAAACAGGAAGGCAAAATGCCGCAAAAAAGGGAATAA
GGGCGACACGGAAATGTTGAATACTCATACTCTTCCTTTTTCAATATTATTGAAGCATTTATCAGGGTTA
TTGTCTCATGAGCGGATACATATTTGAATGTATTTAGAAAAATAAACAAATAGGGGTTCCGCGCACATTT
CCCCGAAAAGTGCCACCTGACGTC
